Addgene plasmid #219862: AAV EGFP donor pDY0404
Purpose: AAV EGFP donor
Depositing lab: Omar Abudayyeh & Jonathan Gootenberg. Depositing organization: Massachusetts Institute of Technology. Publication: Precise kilobase-scale genomic insertions in mammalian cells using PASTE. Fell CW, Schmitt-Ulms C, Tagliaferri DV, Gootenberg JS, Abudayyeh OO. Nat Protoc. 2024 Dec 15. doi: 10.1038/s41596-024-01090-z. PubMed 39676077.
Backbone
  Vector backbone: pAAV-CAG-FLuc (Addgene 83281)
  Vector type: Mammalian Expression, AAV
Growth in bacteria
  Bacterial resistance: Ampicillin, 100 μg/mL
  Growth temperature: 37°C
  Growth strain: NEB Stable
  Copy number: Unknown
Gene/Insert
  Gene/Insert name: EGFP
Terms and licenses: Academic/Nonprofit Terms; Industry Terms: Not Available to Industry
How to cite: AAV EGFP donor pDY0404 was a gift from Omar Abudayyeh & Jonathan Gootenberg (Addgene plasmid # 219862 ; http://n2t.net/addgene:219862 ; RRID:Addgene_219862)
