[The description below was written by a language model from this plasmid's Addgene catalogue record and pLannotate feature annotations shown in this document.]
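Description:
AAV EGFP donor pDY0404 is a 3,845-nt AAV transfer plasmid built on the pAAV-CAG-FLuc backbone and catalogued as a mammalian expression/AAV vector. It is propagated in E. coli through a high-copy ColE1/pUC-type origin and selected with ampicillin via the β-lactamase gene and its bla promoter. An f1 phage origin is also present, along with short lacZα and lacI remnants that are leftover backbone sequence with no apparent function. The recorded growth strain is recombination-deficient, a common choice for keeping the repeat-rich ITRs intact.

The payload lies between two AAV2 inverted terminal repeats, one of them annotated as a fragment. ITRs are the cis elements needed for replication and packaging of the intervening DNA into recombinant AAV particles. Within them, the feature table shows only a short fragment of the CMV enhancer, a green fluorescent protein coding sequence, and a partial SV40 polyadenylation signal annotated on the opposite strand. No complete mammalian promoter is annotated, so the record does not establish whether the reporter is expressed from the plasmid itself. The catalogue names the insert as EGFP, whereas the automated annotation labels the open reading frame as ppluGFP2, a copepod-derived green fluorescent protein. This discrepancy cannot be resolved from the information given.

The stated purpose is an AAV-delivered EGFP donor, and the associated publication concerns PASTE, a method for kilobase-scale genomic insertion in mammalian cells. Donors in such integrase-based systems normally carry a recombinase attachment site. None is annotated here, although the unannotated stretches flanking the reporter could contain one.
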