Features (pLannotate 1.2.2; 11 found; start..end, strand, type, name):
    254..358     -  promoter       AmpR promoter: bla
    411..839     -  rep_origin     f1 ori (sequence partly withheld): f1 bacteriophage origin of replication; arrow indicates direction of (+) strand synthesis
    844..913     -  CDS            lacZα (fragment): LacZα fragment of β-galactosidase; lacZ fragment
    908..1040    -  repeat_region  AAV2 ITR (fragment): inverted terminal repeat of adeno-associated virus serotype 2 inverted
   1101..1219    +  enhancer       CMV enhancer (fragment): human cytomegalovirus immediate early enhancer
   1288..1953    +  CDS            ppluGFP2: ppluGFP2 is a basic (constitutively fluorescent) green fluorescent protein published in 2004, derived from Pontellina plumata.
   1967..2049    -  polyA_signal   SV40 poly(A) signal (fragment): SV40 polyadenylation signal
   2117..2250    +  repeat_region  AAV2 ITR: inverted terminal repeat of adeno-associated virus serotype 2 inverted
   2244..2300    -  CDS            lacI (fragment): lac repressor; lacI; The lac repressor binds to the lac operator to inhibit transcription in E. coli. This inhibition can be relieved by adding lactose or isopropyl-β-D-thiogalactopyranoside (IPTG).
   2479..3067    -  rep_origin     ori: high-copy-number ColE1/pMB1/pBR322/pUC origin of replication
   3238..253     -  CDS            AmpR (across the origin): β-lactamase; bla; confers resistance to ampicillin, carbenicillin, and related antibiotics
>Addgene plasmid #219862 | AAV EGFP donor pDY0404 | addgene full sequence | sequence record 464561 | Addgene NGS Result
CGGCGTCAATACGGGATAATACCGCGCCACATAGCAGAACTTTAAAAGTGCTCATCATTGGAAAACGTTC
TTCGGGGCGAAAACTCTCAAGGATCTTACCGCTGTTGAGATCCAGTTCGATGTAACCCACTCGTGCACCC
AACTGATCTTCAGCATCTTTTACTTTCACCAGCGTTTCTGGGTGAGCAAAAACAGGAAGGCAAAATGCCG
CAAAAAAGGGAATAAGGGCGACACGGAAATGTTGAATACTCATACTCTTCCTTTTTCAATATTATTGAAG
CATTTATCAGGGTTATTGTCTCATGAGCGGATACATATTTGAATGTATTTAGAAAAATAAACAAATAGGG
GTTCCGCGCACATTTCCCCGAAAAGTGCCACCTAAATTGTAAGCGTTAATATTTTGTTAAAATTCGCGTT
AAATTTTTGTTAAATCAGCTCATTTTTTAACCAATAGGCCGAAATCGGCAAAATCCCTTATAAATCAAAA
GAATAGACCGAGATAGGGT
[37 nt withheld, positions 510-546]
AAAGAACGTGGACTCCAACGTCAAAGG
[49 nt withheld, positions 574-622]
T
[91 nt withheld, positions 624-714]
G
[124 nt withheld, positions 716-839]
CCCATTCGCCATTCAGGCTGCGCAACTGTTGGGAAGGGCGATCGGTGCGGGCCTCTTCGCTATTACGCCA
GCTGCGCGCTCGCTCGCTCACTGAGGCCGCCCGGGCAAAGCCCGGGCGTCGGGCGACCTTTGGTCGCCCG
GCCTCAGTGAGCGAGCGAGCGCGCAGAGAGGGAGTGGCCAACTCCATCACTAGGGGTTCCTTGTAGTTAA
TGATTAACCCGCCATGCTACTTATCTACGTAGCCATGCTCTAGGAAGAGTACCATTGACGTCAATAATGA
CGTATGTTCCCATAGTAACGCCAATAGGGACTTTCCATTGACGTCAATGGGTGGAGTATTTACGGTAAAC
TGCCCACTTGGCAGTACATCAAGTGTATCAGTGGTTTGTCTGGTCAACCACCGCGGTCTCAGTGGTGTAC
GGTACAAACCCAGCTACCGGTCGCCACCATGCCCGCCATGAAGATCGAGTGCCGCATCACCGGCACCCTG
AACGGCGTGGAGTTCGAGCTGGTGGGCGGCGGAGAGGGCACCCCCGAGCAGGGCCGCATGACCAACAAGA
TGAAGAGCACCAAAGGCGCCCTGACCTTCAGCCCCTACCTGCTGAGCCACGTGATGGGCTACGGCTTCTA
CCACTTCGGCACCTACCCCAGCGGCTACGAGAACCCCTTCCTGCACGCCATCAACAACGGCGGCTACACC
AACACCCGCATCGAGAAGTACGAGGACGGCGGCGTGCTGCACGTGAGCTTCAGCTACCGCTACGAGGCCG
GCCGCGTGATCGGCGACTTCAAGGTGGTGGGCACCGGCTTCCCCGAGGACAGCGTGATCTTCACCGACAA
GATCATCCGCAGCAACGCCACCGTGGAGCACCTGCACCCCATGGGCGATAACGTGCTGGTGGGCAGCTTC
GCCCGCACCTTCAGCCTGCGCGACGGCGGCTACTACAGCTTCGTGGTGGACAGCCACATGCACTTCAAGA
GCGCCATCCACCCCAGCATCCTGCAGAACGGGGGCCCCATGTTCGCCTTCCGCCGCGTGGAGGAGCTGCA
CAGCAACACCGAGCTGGGCATCGTGGAGTACCAGCACGCCTTCAAGACCCCCATCGCCTTCGCCAGATCT
CGAGCTCGATGAGTTTGGACAAACCACAACTAGAATGCAGTGAAAAAAATGCTTTATTTGTGAAATTTGT
GATGCTATTGCTTTATTTGTGGGCCCGGGATCTTCCTAGAGCATGGCTACGTAGATAAGTAGCATGGCGG
GTTAATCATTAACTACAAGGAACCCCTAGTGATGGAGTTGGCCACTCCCTCTCTGCGCGCTCGCTCGCTC
ACTGAGGCCGGGCGACCAAAGGTCGCCCGACGCCCGGGCTTTGCCCGGGCGGCCTCAGTGAGCGAGCGAG
CGCGCAGCTGCATTAATGAATCGGCCAACGCGCGGGGAGAGGCGGTTTGCGTATTGGGCGCTCTTCCGCT
TCCTCGCTCACTGACTCGCTGCGCTCGGTCGTTCGGCTGCGGCGAGCGGTATCAGCTCACTCAAAGGCGG
TAATACGGTTATCCACAGAATCAGGGGATAACGCAGGAAAGAATGAGCAAAAGGCCAGCAAAAGGCCAGG
AACCGTAAAAAGGCCGCGTTGCTGGCGTTTTTCCATAGGCTCCGCCCCCCTGACGAGCATCACAAAAATC
GACGCTCAAGTCAGAGGTGGCGAAACCCGACAGGACTATAAAGATACCAGGCGTTTCCCCCTGGAAGCTC
CCTCGTGCGCTCTCCTGTTCCGACCCTGCCGCTTACCGGATACCTGTCCGCCTTTCTCCCTTCGGGAAGC
GTGGCGCTTTCTCATAGCTCACGCTGTAGGTATCTCAGTTCGGTGTAGGTCGTTCGCTCCAAGCTGGGCT
GTGTGCACGAACCCCCCGTTCAGCCCGACCGCTGCGCCTTATCCGGTAACTATCGTCTTGAGTCCAACCC
GGTAAGACACGACTTATCGCCACTGGCAGCAGCCACTGGTAACAGGATTAGCAGAGCGAGGTATGTAGGC
GGTGCTACAGAGTTCTTGAAGTGGTGGCCTAACTACGGCTACACTAGAAGAACAGTATTTGGTATCTGCG
CTCTGCTGAAGCCAGTTACCTTCGGAAAAAGAGTTGGTAGCTCTTGATCCGGCAAACAAACCACCGCTGG
TAGCGGTGGTTTTTTTGTTTGCAAGCAGCAGATTACGCGCAGAAAAAAAGGATCTCAAGAAGATCCTTTG
ATCTTTTCTACGGGGTCTGACGCTCAGTGGAACGAAAACTCACGTTAAGGGATTTTGGTCATGAGATTAT
CAAAAAGGATCTTCACCTAGATCCTTTTAAATTAAAAATGAAGTTTTAAATCAATCTAAAGTATATATGA
GTAAACTTGGTCTGACAGTTACCAATGCTTAATCAGTGAGGCACCTATCTCAGCGATCTGTCTATTTCGT
TCATCCATAGTTGCCTGACTCCCCGTCGTGTAGATAACTACGATACGGGAGGGCTTACCATCTGGCCCCA
GTGCTGCAATGATACCGCGAGACCCACGCTCACCGGCTCCAGATTTATCAGCAATAAACCAGCCAGCCGG
AAGGGCCGAGCGCAGAAGTGGTCCTGCAACTTTATCCGCCTCCATCCAGTCTATTAATTGTTGCCGGGAA
GCTAGAGTAAGTAGTTCGCCAGTTAATAGTTTGCGCAACGTTGTTGCCATTGCTACAGGCATCGTGGTGT
CACGCTCGTCGTTTGGTATGGCTTCATTCAGCTCCGGTTCCCAACGATCAAGGCGAGTTACATGATCCCC
CATGTTGTGCAAAAAAGCGGTTAGCTCCTTCGGTCCTCCGATCGTTGTCAGAAGTAAGTTGGCCGCAGTG
TTATCACTCATGGTTATGGCAGCACTGCATAATTCTCTTACTGTCATGCCATCCGTAAGATGCTTTTCTG
TGACTGGTGAGTACTCAACCAAGTCATTCTGAGAATAGTGTATGCGGCGACCGAGTTGCTCTTGCC
